Addgene plasmid #158897: JGI_017987
Purpose: Hydrocarbon Structures for Fuels and Chemicals
Depositing lab: Joint Genome Institute.
Backbone
  Vector backbone: pET28b
  Vector type: Synthetic Biology
Growth in bacteria
  Bacterial resistance: Kanamycin, 50 μg/mL
  Growth temperature: 37°C
  Growth strain: Top10
  Copy number: High Copy
Gene/Insert
  Gene/Insert name: WP_020589018_1 (alt name: Batch220_p040)
  Species: Synthetic
  Cloning method: Gibson Cloning
Terms and licenses: Academic/Nonprofit Terms; Industry Terms: Not Available to Industry
Depositor comments: pET28b_NdeIXhoI vector with WP_020589018_1 insert, JGI ICE Registry: https://registry.jgi.doe.gov/entry/17987
How to cite: JGI_017987 was a gift from Joint Genome Institute (Addgene plasmid # 158897 ; http://n2t.net/addgene:158897 ; RRID:Addgene_158897)
