[The description below was written by a language model from this plasmid's Addgene catalogue record and pLannotate feature annotations shown in this document.]
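Description:
JGI_017987 is a bacterial expression plasmid built on the pET28b backbone, carrying a synthetic open reading frame designated WP_020589018_1 (alternative name Batch220_p040). The insert was placed by Gibson assembly into the vector opened at NdeI and XhoI. The plasmid is 6,345 nt and is maintained in E. coli under kanamycin selection through an aph(3')-Ia resistance gene. It replicates from a ColE1/pBR322-type origin accompanied by the bom region and the rop gene. The catalogue lists it as high copy, although rop normally moderates copy number. An f1 origin is also present, and short tetracycline-resistance fragments are backbone remnants rather than functional markers.

Expression follows the standard pET arrangement. A T7 promoter with an adjacent lac operator and the T7 gene 10 ribosome binding site drive the coding region, a T7 terminator ends transcription, and a plasmid-borne lacI gene supplies the repressor. Transcription therefore requires a host that provides T7 RNA polymerase and is induced with IPTG.

The feature table shows a short His-tag-related fragment and a thrombin cleavage site upstream of an unannotated stretch of roughly one kilobase, which is presumably the insert. A further histidine-tag fragment lies downstream of it. This is consistent with pET28b's N-terminal cleavable His tag and optional C-terminal His tag, but the record does not say whether the C-terminal tag is in frame with the insert.

The insert name resembles a protein database accession, but the record does not state the protein's identity, function or source organism. The only stated purpose is a project on hydrocarbon structures for fuels and chemicals, which suggests recombinant production of a candidate enzyme for screening or characterisation.
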