Features (pLannotate 1.2.2; 20 found; start..end, strand, type, name):
   1008..1085    -  promoter       lacI promoter: lacI
   1093..1372    -  CDS            TcR (fragment): tetracycline efflux protein; tet; confers resistance to tetracycline
   1394..1412    +  promoter       T7 promoter: promoter for bacteriophage T7 RNA polymerase
   1413..1437    +  protein_bind   lac operator: The lac repressor binds to the lac operator to inhibit transcription in E. coli. This inhibition can be relieved by adding lactose or isopropyl-β-D-thiogalactopyranoside (IPTG). lac repressor encoded by lacI
   1452..1474    +  RBS            RBS: efficient ribosome binding site from bacteriophage T7 gene 10 (Olins and Rangwala, 1989)
   1493..1509    +  CDS            capTEV™ (fragment): composite tag for in vivo biotinylation, TEV protease cleavage, and 6xHis tagging
   1520..1537    +  CDS            thrombin site: thrombin recognition and cleavage site
   2600..2620    +  CDS            9xHis (fragment): 9xHis affinity tag
   2630..2679    +  CDS            SET1 (fragment): solubility-enhancement tag derived from T7 phage gene 10B
   2687..2734    +  terminator     T7 terminator: transcription terminator for bacteriophage T7 RNA polymerase
   2771..3199    +  rep_origin     f1 ori (sequence partly withheld): f1 bacteriophage origin of replication; arrow indicates direction of (+) strand synthesis
   3252..3309    +  promoter       AmpR promoter (fragment): bla
   3318..4133    -  CDS            KanR: aminoglycoside phosphotransferase; aph(3')-Ia; confers resistance to kanamycin in bacteria or G418 (Geneticin®) in eukaryotes
   4255..4843    +  rep_origin     ori: high-copy-number ColE1/pMB1/pBR322/pUC origin of replication
   5029..5168    -  misc_feature   bom: basis of mobility region from pBR322
   5270..5461    -  CDS            rop: Rop protein, which maintains plasmids at low copy number; rop
   5478..5858    +  CDS            YPB1_ECOLX: Protein predicted: Swiss-Prot protein existence level 4. From Escherichia coli.
   5930..6221    -  CDS            TcR (fragment): tetracycline efflux protein; tet; confers resistance to tetracycline
   6236..6257    -  protein_bind   CAP binding site: CAP binding activates transcription in the presence of cAMP. E. coli catabolite activator protein
   6270..1007    -  CDS            lacI (across the origin): lac repressor; lacI; The lac repressor binds to the lac operator to inhibit transcription in E. coli. This inhibition can be relieved by adding lactose or isopropyl-β-D-thiogalactopyranoside (IPTG).
>Addgene plasmid #158897 | JGI_017987 | addgene full sequence | sequence record 317441 | Addgene NGS Result
GTTTGCGTATTGGGCGCCAGGGTGGTTTTTCTTTTCACCAGTGAGACGGGCAACAGCTGATTGCCCTTCA
CCGCCTGGCCCTGAGAGAGTTGCAGCAAGCGGTCCACGCTGGTTTGCCCCAGCAGGCGAAAATCCTGTTT
GATGGTGGTTAACGGCGGGATATAACATGAGCTGTCTTCGGTATCGTCGTATCCCACTACCGAGATATCC
GCACCAACGCGCAGCCCGGACTCGGTAATGGCGCGCATTGCGCCCAGCGCCATCTGATCGTTGGCAACCA
GCATCGCAGTGGGAACGATGCCCTCATTCAGCATTTGCATGGTTTGTTGAAAACCGGACATGGCACTCCA
GTCGCCTTCCCGTTCCGCTATCGGCTGAATTTGATTGCGAGTGAGATATTTATGCCAGCCAGCCAGACGC
AGACGCGCCGAGACAGAACTTAATGGGCCCGCTAACAGCGCGATTTGCTGGTGACCCAATGCGACCAGAT
GCTCCACGCCCAGTCGCGTACCGTCTTCATGGGAGAAAATAATACTGTTGATGGGTGTCTGGTCAGAGAC
ATCAAGAAATAACGCCGGAACATTAGTGCAGGCAGCTTCCACAGCAATGGCATCCTGGTCATCCAGCGGA
TAGTTAATGATCAGCCCACTGACGCGTTGCGCGAGAAGATTGTGCACCGCCGCTTTACAGGCTTCGACGC
CGCTTCGTTCTACCATCGACACCACCACGCTGGCACCCAGTTGATCGGCGCGAGATTTAATCGCCGCGAC
AATTTGCGACGGCGCGTGCAGGGCCAGACTGGAGGTGGCAACGCCAATCAGCAACGACTGTTTGCCCGCC
AGTTGTTGTGCCACGCGGTTGGGAATGTAATTCAGCTCCGCCATCGCCGCTTCCACTTTTTCCCGCGTTT
TCGCAGAAACGTGGCTGGCCTGGTTCACCACGCGGGAAACGGTCTGATAAGAGACACCGGCATACTCTGC
GACATCGTATAACGTTACTGGTTTCACATTCACCACCCTGAATTGACTCTCTTCCGGGCGCTATCATGCC
ATACCGCGAAAGGTTTTGCGCCATTCGATGGTGTCCGGGATCTCGACGCTCTCCCTTATGCGACTCCTGC
ATTAGGAAGCAGCCCAGTAGTAGGTTGAGGCCGTTGAGCACCGCCGCCGCAAGGAATGGTGCATGCAAGG
AGATGGCGCCCAACAGTCCCCCGGCCACGGGGCCTGCCACCATACCCACGCCGAAACAAGCGCTCATGAG
CCCGAAGTGGCGAGCCCGATCTTCCCCATCGGTGATGTCGGCGATATAGGCGCCAGCAACCGCACCTGTG
GCGCCGGTGATGCCGGCCACGATGCGTCCGGCGTAGAGGATCGAGATCTCGATCCCGCGAAATTAATACG
ACTCACTATAGGGGAATTGTGAGCGGATAACAATTCCCCTCTAGAAATAATTTTGTTTAACTTTAAGAAG
GAGATATACCATGGGCAGCAGCCATCATCATCATCATCACAGCAGCGGCCTGGTGCCGCGCGGCAGCCAT
ATGAAGTACGATAAAGTGTTTATTGAAAGTTTTGGCTACGAGCTGGCACCACACATTGTAACGTCGCAAG
AAATAGATGAAAAATTAGCTCCGTTTTTCGAAGCGGTGGGCTTCGTCCCTGGCCAGTTGGAAGCTCTGAC
CGGCATTAGAGAGCGCCGCTATTGGGATGAAGATCATACGATTGCGGAACACGCAGCGGTTGCGGGGAAG
CGCGCGCTTGACGAGGCCGGCATATCACCGAAAGAACTGGGAGCACTCTGCTTCTGTGGTGTTTGTCAGG
ACGGCTTCGAGCCAGCTACCTCTTGCGCCGTCGCAGACATGATCGGTGTCGGCCCCCGTGCGCATGTGTA
TGACGTTAAGAGTGCGTGTCTGGGGATGATCACAGGGATGGTCCATGTAGCAAACGAGATCCAACTAGGA
CATATAAAGGCAGGTCTGGTTGTTTCTTGCGAAAGTGCGAGACAGATTGTTGATGCGACGATAGAAGAGA
TCAATACACATAAAAGCATCGACTTTTATAGGGAGGCCGTAGCAACGATGACTGGAGGATCAGGTGCAGC
GGCTATTCTGTTAACCGACGGGACCCTGGGGAAACCGTCAACTCAACGTCACGCCGTAAAAGGTGGTGTG
GTGAACAACGCGATTAGACATTGGAACCTGTGTAGTTGGGGTTTCGAAGACAAGGGTATGCCGACTGACA
GCCGAGTGATCATGCGTACGAATGCGCAAAAAGTGTTAGATCATGGTGTTGAGCTGGTCGTGGAAACTTA
TGAAATGTTCCGAAAAGAATTTAATCTTTCAGCGGACCAACCTGACAAAATTGTGGGCCACCAGGTGGGT
GAAGGACATCATAATCGCTTCTATACTGCCATGAATATAGATCGGAAAAAAGACTTTAGCACTTTTCCAT
TTTTGGGTAATGTTGGGTCAGTTTCATTGCCGATCAGTGCCGCAATTGCAGATGAACGAGGGTTCTTCGT
GCCGGGCGATTTTGTGGTATTCGTAGGTGTTGGAAGCGGTCTGAATTGCTATTTTCTGGGAGTCGAATGG
TAACTCGAGCACCACCACCACCACCACCACTGAGATCCGGCTGCTAACAAAGCCCGAAAGGAAGCTGAGT
TGGCTGCTGCCACCGCTGAGCAATAACTAGCATAACCCCTTGGGGCCTCTAAACGGGTCTTGAGGGGTTT
TTTGCTGAAAGGAGGAACTATATCCGGATTGGCGAATGGG
[124 nt withheld, positions 2771-2894]
C
[91 nt withheld, positions 2896-2986]
A
[49 nt withheld, positions 2988-3036]
CCTTTGACGTTGGAGTCCACGTTCTTT
[37 nt withheld, positions 3064-3100]
ACCCTATCTCGGTCTATTCTTTTGATTTATAAGGGATTTTGCCGATTTCGGCCTATTGGTTAAAAAATGA
GCTGATTTAACAAAAATTTAACGCGAATTTTAACAAAATATTAACGCTTACAATTTAGGTGGCACTTTTC
GGGGAAATGTGCGCGGAACCCCTATTTGTTTATTTTTCTAAATACATTCAAATATGTATCCGCTCATGAA
TTAATTCTTAGAAAAACTCATCGAGCATCAAATGAAACTGCAATTTATTCATATCAGGATTATCAATACC
ATATTTTTGAAAAAGCCGTTTCTGTAATGAAGGAGAAAACTCACCGAGGCAGTTCCATAGGATGGCAAGA
TCCTGGTATCGGTCTGCGATTCCGACTCGTCCAACATCAATACAACCTATTAATTTCCCCTCGTCAAAAA
TAAGGTTATCAAGTGAGAAATCACCATGAGTGACGACTGAATCCGGTGAGAATGGCAAAAGTTTATGCAT
TTCTTTCCAGACTTGTTCAACAGGCCAGCCATTACGCTCGTCATCAAAATCACTCGCATCAACCAAACCG
TTATTCATTCGTGATTGCGCCTGAGCGAGACGAAATACGCGATCGCTGTTAAAAGGACAATTACAAACAG
GAATCGAATGCAACCGGCGCAGGAACACTGCCAGCGCATCAACAATATTTTCACCTGAATCAGGATATTC
TTCTAATACCTGGAATGCTGTTTTCCCGGGGATCGCAGTGGTGAGTAACCATGCATCATCAGGAGTACGG
ATAAAATGCTTGATGGTCGGAAGAGGCATAAATTCCGTCAGCCAGTTTAGTCTGACCATCTCATCTGTAA
CATCATTGGCAACGCTACCTTTGCCATGTTTCAGAAACAACTCTGGCGCATCGGGCTTCCCATACAATCG
ATAGATTGTCGCACCTGATTGCCCGACATTATCGCGAGCCCATTTATACCCATATAAATCAGCATCCATG
TTGGAATTTAATCGCGGCCTAGAGCAAGACGTTTCCCGTTGAATATGGCTCATAACACCCCTTGTATTAC
TGTTTATGTAAGCAGACAGTTTTATTGTTCATGACCAAAATCCCTTAACGTGAGTTTTCGTTCCACTGAG
CGTCAGACCCCGTAGAAAAGATCAAAGGATCTTCTTGAGATCCTTTTTTTCTGCGCGTAATCTGCTGCTT
GCAAACAAAAAAACCACCGCTACCAGCGGTGGTTTGTTTGCCGGATCAAGAGCTACCAACTCTTTTTCCG
AAGGTAACTGGCTTCAGCAGAGCGCAGATACCAAATACTGTCCTTCTAGTGTAGCCGTAGTTAGGCCACC
ACTTCAAGAACTCTGTAGCACCGCCTACATACCTCGCTCTGCTAATCCTGTTACCAGTGGCTGCTGCCAG
TGGCGATAAGTCGTGTCTTACCGGGTTGGACTCAAGACGATAGTTACCGGATAAGGCGCAGCGGTCGGGC
TGAACGGGGGGTTCGTGCACACAGCCCAGCTTGGAGCGAACGACCTACACCGAACTGAGATACCTACAGC
GTGAGCTATGAGAAAGCGCCACGCTTCCCGAAGGGAGAAAGGCGGACAGGTATCCGGTAAGCGGCAGGGT
CGGAACAGGAGAGCGCACGAGGGAGCTTCCAGGGGGAAACGCCTGGTATCTTTATAGTCCTGTCGGGTTT
CGCCACCTCTGACTTGAGCGTCGATTTTTGTGATGCTCGTCAGGGGGGCGGAGCCTATGGAAAAACGCCA
GCAACGCGGCCTTTTTACGGTTCCTGGCCTTTTGCTGGCCTTTTGCTCACATGTTCTTTCCTGCGTTATC
CCCTGATTCTGTGGATAACCGTATTACCGCCTTTGAGTGAGCTGATACCGCTCGCCGCAGCCGAACGACC
GAGCGCAGCGAGTCAGTGAGCGAGGAAGCGGAAGAGCGCCTGATGCGGTATTTTCTCCTTACGCATCTGT
GCGGTATTTCACACCGCAATGGTGCACTCTCAGTACAATCTGCTCTGATGCCGCATAGTTAAGCCAGTAT
ACACTCCGCTATCGCTACGTGACTGGGTCATGGCTGCGCCCCGACACCCGCCAACACCCGCTGACGCGCC
CTGACGGGCTTGTCTGCTCCCGGCATCCGCTTACAGACAAGCTGTGACCGTCTCCGGGAGCTGCATGTGT
CAGAGGTTTTCACCGTCATCACCGAAACGCGCGAGGCAGCTGCGGTAAAGCTCATCAGCGTGGTCGTGAA
GCGATTCACAGATGTCTGCCTGTTCATCCGCGTCCAGCTCGTTGAGTTTCTCCAGAAGCGTTAATGTCTG
GCTTCTGATAAAGCGGGCCATGTTAAGGGCGGTTTTTTCCTGTTTGGTCACTGATGCCTCCGTGTAAGGG
GGATTTCTGTTCATGGGGGTAATGATACCGATGAAACGAGAGAGGATGCTCACGATACGGGTTACTGATG
ATGAACATGCCCGGTTACTGGAACGTTGTGAGGGTAAACAACTGGCGGTATGGATGCGGCGGGACCAGAG
AAAAATCACTCAGGGTCAATGCCAGCGCTTCGTTAATACAGATGTAGGTGTTCCACAGGGTAGCCAGCAG
CATCCTGCGATGCAGATCCGGAACATAATGGTGCAGGGCGCTGACTTCCGCGTTTCCAGACTTTACGAAA
CACGGAAACCGAAGACCATTCATGTTGTTGCTCAGGTCGCAGACGTTTTGCAGCAGCAGTCGCTTCACGT
TCGCTCGCGTATCGGTGATTCATTCTGCTAACCAGTAAGGCAACCCCGCCAGCCTAGCCGGGTCCTCAAC
GACAGGAGCACGATCATGCGCACCCGTGGGGCCGCCATGCCGGCGATAATGGCCTGCTTCTCGCCGAAAC
GTTTGGTGGCGGGACCAGTGACGAAGGCTTGAGCGAGGGCGTGCAAGATTCCGAATACCGCAAGCGACAG
GCCGATCATCGTCGCGCTCCAGCGAAAGCGGTCCTCGCCGAAAATGACCCAGAGCGCTGCCGGCACCTGT
CCTACGAGTTGCATGATAAAGAAGACAGTCATAAGTGCGGCGACGATAGTCATGCCCCGCGCCCACCGGA
AGGAGCTGACTGGGTTGAAGGCTCTCAAGGGCATCGGTCGAGATCCCGGTGCCTAATGAGTGAGCTAACT
TACATTAATTGCGTTGCGCTCACTGCCCGCTTTCCAGTCGGGAAACCTGTCGTGCCAGCTGCATTAATGA
ATCGGCCAACGCGCGGGGAGAGGCG
