>Addgene plasmid #158897 | JGI_017987 | depositor partial sequence | sequence record 306607 | gene insert with vector overlaps
AGCAGCGGCCTGGTGCCGCGCGGCAGCCATATGAAGTACGATAAAGTGTTTATTGAAAGTTTTGGCTACG
AGCTGGCACCACACATTGTAACGTCGCAAGAAATAGATGAAAAATTAGCTCCGTTTTTCGAAGCGGTGGG
CTTCGTCCCTGGCCAGTTGGAAGCTCTGACCGGCATTAGAGAGCGCCGCTATTGGGATGAAGATCATACG
ATTGCGGAACACGCAGCGGTTGCGGGGAAGCGCGCGCTTGACGAGGCCGGCATATCACCGAAAGAACTGG
GAGCACTCTGCTTCTGTGGTGTTTGTCAGGACGGCTTCGAGCCAGCTACCTCTTGCGCCGTCGCAGACAT
GATCGGTGTCGGCCCCCGTGCGCATGTGTATGACGTTAAGAGTGCGTGTCTGGGGATGATCACAGGGATG
GTCCATGTAGCAAACGAGATCCAACTAGGACATATAAAGGCAGGTCTGGTTGTTTCTTGCGAAAGTGCGA
GACAGATTGTTGATGCGACGATAGAAGAGATCAATACACATAAAAGCATCGACTTTTATAGGGAGGCCGT
AGCAACGATGACTGGAGGATCAGGTGCAGCGGCTATTCTGTTAACCGACGGGACCCTGGGGAAACCGTCA
ACTCAACGTCACGCCGTAAAAGGTGGTGTGGTGAACAACGCGATTAGACATTGGAACCTGTGTAGTTGGG
GTTTCGAAGACAAGGGTATGCCGACTGACAGCCGAGTGATCATGCGTACGAATGCGCAAAAAGTGTTAGA
TCATGGTGTTGAGCTGGTCGTGGAAACTTATGAAATGTTCCGAAAAGAATTTAATCTTTCAGCGGACCAA
CCTGACAAAATTGTGGGCCACCAGGTGGGTGAAGGACATCATAATCGCTTCTATACTGCCATGAATATAG
ATCGGAAAAAAGACTTTAGCACTTTTCCATTTTTGGGTAATGTTGGGTCAGTTTCATTGCCGATCAGTGC
CGCAATTGCAGATGAACGAGGGTTCTTCGTGCCGGGCGATTTTGTGGTATTCGTAGGTGTTGGAAGCGGT
CTGAATTGCTATTTTCTGGGAGTCGAATGGTAACTCGAGCACCACCACCACCACCACTGAGATCCG
